>Addgene plasmid #232393 | pGL3_THADA | addgene full sequence | sequence record 466708 | Addgene NGS Result
TTGAGATCCTTTTTTTCTGCGCGTAATCTGCTGCTTGCAAACAAAAAAACCACCGCTACCAGCGGTGGTT
TGTTTGCCGGATCAAGAGCTACCAACTCTTTTTCCGAAGGTAACTGGCTTCAGCAGAGCGCAGATACCAA
ATACTGTTCTTCTAGTGTAGCCGTAGTTAGGCCACCACTTCAAGAACTCTGTAGCACCGCCTACATACCT
CGCTCTGCTAATCCTGTTACCAGTGGCTGCTGCCAGTGGCGATAAGTCGTGTCTTACCGGGTTGGACTCA
AGACGATAGTTACCGGATAAGGCGCAGCGGTCGGGCTGAACGGGGGGTTCGTGCACACAGCCCAGCTTGG
AGCGAACGACCTACACCGAACTGAGATACCTACAGCGTGAGCTATGAGAAAGCGCCACGCTTCCCGAAGG
GAGAAAGGCGGACAGGTATCCGGTAAGCGGCAGGGTCGGAACAGGAGAGCGCACGAGGGAGCTTCCAGGG
GGAAACGCCTGGTATCTTTATAGTCCTGTCGGGTTTCGCCACCTCTGACTTGAGCGTCGATTTTTGTGAT
GCTCGTCAGGGGGGCGGAGCCTATGGAAAAACGCCAGCAACGCGGCCTTTTTACGGTTCCTGGCCTTTTG
CTGGCCTTTTGCTCACATGTTCTTTCCTGCGTTATCCCCTGATTCTGTGGATAACCGTATTACCGCCTTT
GAGTGAGCTGATACCGCTCGCCGCAGCCGAACGACCGAGCGCAGCGAGTCAGTGAGCGAGGAAGCGGAAG
AGCGCTGCCGGCACCTGTCCTACGAGTTGCATGATAAAGAAGACAGTCATAAGTGCGGCGACGATAGTCA
TGCCCCGCGCCCACCGGAAGGAGCTGACTGGGTTGAAGGCTCTCAAGGGCATCGGTCGACGGATCCAGAT
CCTTATCGATTTTACCACATTTGTAGAGGTTTTACTTGCTTTAAAAAACCTCCCACACCTCCCCCTGAAC
CTGAAACATAAAATGAATGCAATTGTTGTTGTTAACTTGTTTATTGCAGCTTATAATGGTTACAAATAAA
GCAATAGCATCACAAATTTCACAAATAAAGCATTTTTTTCACTGCATTCTAGTTGTGGTTTGTCCAAACT
CATCAATGTATCTTATCATGTCTGCTCGAAGCGGCCGGCCGCCCCGACTCTAGAATTACACGGCGATCTT
TCCGCCCTTCTTGGCCTTTATGAGGATCTCTCTGATTTTTCTTGCGTCGAGTTTTCCGGTAAGACCTTTC
GGTACTTCGTCCACAAACACAACTCCTCCGCGCAACTTTTTCGCGGTTGTTACTTGACTGGCGACGTAAT
CCACGATCTCTTTTTCCGTCATCGTCTTTCCGTGCTCCAAAACAACAACGGCGGCGGGAAGTTCACCGGC
GTCATCGTCGGGAAGACCTGCGACACCTGCGTCGAAGATGTTGGGGTGTTGGAGCAAGATGGATTCCAAT
TCAGCGGGAGCCACCTGATAGCCTTTGTACTTAATCAGAGACTTCAGGCGGTCAACGATGAAGAAGTGTT
CGTCTTCGTCCCAGTAAGCTATGTCTCCAGAATGTAGCCATCCATCCTTGTCAATCAAGGCGTTGGTCGC
TTCCGGATTGTTTACATAACCGGACATAATCATAGGACCTCTCACACACAGTTCGCCTCTTTGATTAACG
CCCAGCGTTTTCCCGGTATCCAGATCCACAACCTTCGCTTCAAAAAATGGAACAACTTTACCGACCGCGC
CCGGTTTATCATCCCCCTCGGGTGTAATCAGAATAGCTGATGTAGTCTCAGTGAGCCCATATCCTTGCCT
GATACCTGGCAGATGGAACCTCTTGGCAACCGCTTCCCCGACTTCCTTAGAGAGGGGAGCGCCACCAGAA
GCAATTTCGTGTAAATTAGATAAATCGTATTTGTCAATCAGAGTGCTTTTGGCGAAGAAGGAGAATAGGG
TTGGCACCAGCAGCGCACTTTGAATCTTGTAATCCTGAAGGCTCCTCAGAAACAGCTCTTCTTCAAATCT
ATACATTAAGACGACTCGAAATCCACATATCAAATATCCGAGTGTAGTAAACATTCCAAAACCGTGATGG
AATGGAACAACACTTAAAATCGCAGTATCCGGAATGATTTGATTGCCAAAAATAGGATCTCTGGCATGCG
AGAATCTCACGCAGGCAGTTCTATGAGGCAGAGCGACACCTTTAGGCAGACCAGTAGATCCAGAGGAGTT
CATGATCAGTGCAATTGTCTTGTCCCTATCGAAGGACTCTGGCACAAAATCGTATTCATTAAAACCGGGA
GGTAGATGAGATGTGACGAACGTGTACATCGACTGAAATCCCTGGTAATCCGTTTTAGAATCCATGATAA
TAATTTTTTGGATGATTGGGAGCTTTTTTTGCACGTTCAAAATTTTTTGCAACCCCTTTTTGGAAACGAA
CACCACGGTAGGCTGCGAAATGCCCATACTGTTGAGCAATTCACGTTCATTATAAATGTCGTTCGCGGGC
GCAACTGCAACTCCGATAAATAACGCGCCCAACACCGGCATAAAGAATTGAAGAGAGTTTTCACTGCATA
CGACGATTCTGTGATTTGTATTCAGCCCATATCGTTTCATAGCTTCTGCCAACCGAACGGACATTTCGAA
GTACTCAGCGTAAGTGATGTCCACCTCGATATGTGCATCTGTAAAAGCAATTGTTCCAGGAACCAGGGCG
TATCTCTTCATAGCCTTATGCAGTTGCTCTCCAGCGGTTCCATCTTCCAGCGGATAGAATGGCGCCGGGC
CTTTCTTTATGTTTTTGGCGTCTTCCATGGTGGCTTTACCAACAGTACCGGAATGCCAAGCTTTTTGCAA
AAGCCTAGGCCTCCAAAAAAGCCTCCTCACTACTTCTGGAATAGCTCAGAGGCCGAGGCGGCCTCGGCCT
CTGCATAAATAAAAAAAATTAGTCAGCGATGGGGCGGAGAATGGGCGGAACTGGGCGGAGTTAGGGGCGG
GATGGGCGGAGTTAGGGGCGGGACTATGGTTGCTGACTAATTGAGATGCAGATCGCAGATCTTAAGATCT
ATTCAGGGAAGAGTGAACTCTACTCAGATACCCTCTCTGCATCTACGACCCCGGCTTTTTTCTATTTTAT
GTATTTTCTTTGAAAGGTCATTATTTTGAATAGCTGTGAGTTCATTCTGTTCCATTCTGTGGAGATAACT
GAGCTGGGCTCATTTGATGCTGGGTATTTGAGACTCTCTTCTCAAATCGACCCCTACACCAATGCACTTA
TGAGTTGCTGCCTCAGACTCTGACTTTCCACATGTTTCTTGGTCATGTAAGTTTCTGGGGATGGACCCCA
GATCCACATACAGTTGCTCTATTTTAATCATGATTTGCAAAGTGGTTTTTCTTTTTTAAGGGAAAATGGC
AACTCCAAATAAAATTTTTTTGATGTGTTTATATAAGAGGCTACAGGAAGTGCTGTACATGAATTCCAGG
CCACGGACTGAAACTGATTTTCATCAGCACAAACTGGAATGCAGGGTAATGAGTCTGCAACTGGTTAAAA
TCAGCCTCTTCTAATTGATTAGGCCTGTCTAAAGGAGGCTAGAATTACAAAGTCAGATTCTGAGTGCAAG
CAGACCAGGCCTTTCCTCTGTTACATTTAGTCTGTCAATGATTTGTTGTCTTCGGTAAATACATTCAGGC
TGTCAATGTTCAGCTCTGTTCATATGGAACCCTGTTCCCAAATTCAAACCAATTTAAAATGCTTTGCAGG
AGGGAGGTCGGGGAGGTGGGAGCATGCAAAACCGTCTCACCCAGATCGATGTATATTAGCCCACAAAACC
CCTGTGGCCATGCAGAGGTAATAAGAACGTGCTAGACTCTCATCAAGTCCACATCCCTGGATAGGAGTAG
CTGTTGTATCCTCTTTGTGCTAGCACGCGTAAGAGCTCGGTACCTATCGATAGAGAAATGTTCTGGCACC
TGCACTTGCACTGGGGACAGCCTATTTTGCTAGTTTGTTTTGTTTCGTTTTGTTTTGATGGAGAGCGTAT
GTTAGTACTATCGATTCACACAAAAAACCAACACACAGATGTAATGAAAATAAAGATATTTTATTGCGGC
CGCTCCAAGTACCTCCCGTACCTTAATATTACTTACTTATCATGGTAGCTTGGGCTGGCGTAATAGCGAA
GAGGCCCGCACCGATCGCCCTTCCCAACAGTTGCGCAGCCTGAATGGCGAATGGCAAATTGTAAGCGTTA
ATATTTTGTTAAAATTCGCGTTAAATTTTTGTTAAATCAGCTCATTTTTTAACCAATAGGCCGAAATCGG
CAAAATCCCTTATAAATCAAAAGAATAGACCGAGATAGGGT
[37 nt withheld, positions 4382-4418]
AAAGAACGTGGACTCCAACGTCAAAGG
[49 nt withheld, positions 4446-4494]
T
[91 nt withheld, positions 4496-4586]
G
[124 nt withheld, positions 4588-4711]
CAGGTGGCACTTTTCGGGGAAATGTGCGCGGAACCCCTATTTGTTTATTTTTCTAAATACATTCAAATAT
GTATCCGCTCATGAGACAATAACCCTGATAAATGCTTCAATAATATTGAAAAAGGAAGAGTATGAGTATT
CAACATTTCCGTGTCGCCCTTATTCCCTTTTTTGCGGCATTTTGCCTTCCTGTTTTTGCTCACCCAGAAA
CGCTGGTGAAAGTAAAAGATGCTGAAGATCAGTTGGGTGCACGAGTGGGTTACATCGAACTGGATCTCAA
CAGCGGTAAGATCCTTGAGAGTTTTCGCCCCGAAGAACGTTTTCCAATGATGAGCACTTTTAAAGTTCTG
CTATGTGGCGCGGTATTATCCCGTATTGACGCCGGGCAAGAGCAACTCGGTCGCCGCATACACTATTCTC
AGAATGACTTGGTTGAGTACTCACCAGTCACAGAAAAGCATCTTACGGATGGCATGACAGTAAGAGAATT
ATGCAGTGCTGCCATAACCATGAGTGATAACACTGCGGCCAACTTACTTCTGACAACGATCGGAGGACCG
AAGGAGCTAACCGCTTTTTTGCACAACATGGGGGATCATGTAACTCGCCTTGATCGTTGGGAACCGGAGC
TGAATGAAGCCATACCAAACGACGAGCGTGACACCACGATGCCTGTAGCAATGGCAACAACGTTGCGCAA
ACTATTAACTGGCGAACTACTTACTCTAGCTTCCCGGCAACAATTAATAGACTGGATGGAGGCGGATAAA
GTTGCAGGACCACTTCTGCGCTCGGCCCTTCCGGCTGGCTGGTTTATTGCTGATAAATCTGGAGCCGGTG
AGCGTGGGTCTCGCGGTATCATTGCAGCACTGGGGCCAGATGGTAAGCCCTCCCGTATCGTAGTTATCTA
CACGACGGGGAGTCAGGCAACTATGGATGAACGAAATAGACAGATCGCTGAGATAGGTGCCTCACTGATT
AAGCATTGGTAACTGTCAGACCAAGTTTACTCATATATACTTTAGATTGATTTAAAACTTCATTTTTAAT
TTAAAAGGATCTAGGTGAAGATCCTTTTTGATAATCTCATGACCAAAATCCCTTAACGTGAGTTTTCGTT
CCACTGAGCGTCAGACCCCGTAGAAAAGATCAAAGGATCTTC
Features (pLannotate 1.2.2; 12 found; start..end, strand, type, name):
      1..589     +  rep_origin     ori: high-copy-number ColE1/pMB1/pBR322/pUC origin of replication
    769..901     -  CDS            TcR (fragment): tetracycline efflux protein; tet; confers resistance to tetracycline
    923..991     +  CDS            large T antigen (fragment): large T antigen from SV40 (simian virus 40)
   1014..1135    +  polyA_signal   SV40 poly(A) signal: SV40 polyadenylation signal
   1176..2828    -  CDS            luciferase: firefly luciferase; luc+; enhanced luc+ version of the luciferase gene
   2864..3060    -  promoter       SV40 promoter: SV40 early promoter
   3972..4063    -  misc_feature   pause site: RNA polymerase II transcriptional pause signal from the human α2 globin gene
   4077..4125    -  polyA_signal   poly(A) signal: synthetic polyadenylation signal
   4184..4251    +  CDS            lacZα (fragment): LacZα fragment of β-galactosidase; lacZ fragment
   4283..4711    -  rep_origin     f1 ori (sequence partly withheld): f1 bacteriophage origin of replication; arrow indicates direction of (+) strand synthesis
   4738..4842    +  promoter       AmpR promoter: bla
   4843..5703    +  CDS            AmpR: β-lactamase; bla; confers resistance to ampicillin, carbenicillin, and related antibiotics
