[The description below was written by a language model from this plasmid's Addgene catalogue record and pLannotate feature annotations shown in this document.]
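Description:
pGL3_THADA is a firefly luciferase reporter plasmid built on the Promega pGL3 backbone, carrying a human genomic fragment from the THADA locus (recorded as chr2:43319395-43320271, roughly 0.9 kb; the genome assembly is not stated). The full sequenced plasmid is 5,873 nt. It is propagated in E. coli from a high-copy ColE1/pUC-type origin and selected with ampicillin through the bla gene and its own promoter. An f1 origin is also present, allowing single-stranded DNA production. Short annotated fragments of TcR, lacZα and SV40 large T antigen are backbone remnants rather than functional genes.

The reporter unit consists of the SV40 early promoter driving the enhanced luc+ firefly luciferase coding sequence, terminated by the SV40 late poly(A) signal. The presence of the SV40 promoter without an annotated SV40 enhancer is consistent with a pGL3-Promoter-type arrangement, although the record names only "pGL3". Upstream of the promoter lie a synthetic poly(A) signal and the human α2-globin transcriptional pause site, which reduce spurious read-through transcription from the backbone into the reporter. Between these elements and the SV40 promoter is an unannotated stretch of about 900 bp, which matches the expected size of the THADA-region insert and would place it in the upstream cloning region. The cloning sites used are listed as unknown, and the insert is not itself annotated in the feature table.

This layout is typical of assays that test whether a non-coding genomic element modulates transcription from a minimal heterologous promoter in transfected mammalian cells, with luciferase activity as the readout. The record does not state the specific cell type or biological question.
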