Addgene plasmid #232393: pGL3_THADA
Purpose: chr2:43319395-43320271 cloned into pGL3
Depositing lab: Joanna Wysocka. Depositing organization: Stanford University.
Backbone
  Vector backbone: pGL3 Luciferase Reporter Vector
  Backbone manufacturer: Promega
  Vector type: Luciferase
Growth in bacteria
  Bacterial resistance: Ampicillin, 100 μg/mL
  Growth temperature: 37°C
  Growth strain: DH5alpha
  Copy number: High Copy
Gene/Insert
  Gene/Insert name: THADA
  Species: H. sapiens (human)
  Entrez Gene: THADA (a.k.a. ARMC13, GITA, Trm732)
  Cloning method: Restriction Enzyme; 5′ cloning site Unknown (unknown if destroyed)
Terms and licenses: Academic/Nonprofit Terms; Industry Terms: Not Available to Industry
How to cite: pGL3_THADA was a gift from Joanna Wysocka (Addgene plasmid # 232393 ; http://n2t.net/addgene:232393 ; RRID:Addgene_232393)
